Addgene plasmid #168498: pCDNA3_PKA-CαN (K8,9R)-mVenus
Purpose: Mammalian expression of the K8,9R mutant of the N-terminal 47 residues of mouse PKA catalytic subunit α C-terminally tagged by monomeric Venus.
Depositing lab: Haining Zhong. Depositing organization: Oregon Health & Science University. Publication: Myristoylation alone is sufficient for PKA catalytic subunits to associate with the plasma membrane to regulate neuronal functions. Xiong WH, Qin M, Zhong H. Proc Natl Acad Sci U S A. 2021 Apr 13;118(15). pii: 2021658118. doi: 10.1073/pnas.2021658118. PubMed 33876760.
Backbone
  Vector backbone: pcDNA3
  Backbone size w/o insert (bp): 5400
  Vector type: Mammalian Expression
Growth in bacteria
  Bacterial resistance: Ampicillin, 100 μg/mL
  Growth temperature: 37°C
  Growth strain: DH5alpha
  Copy number: High Copy
Gene/Insert
  Gene/Insert name: the K8,9R mutant of the N-terminal 47 residues of mouse PKA catalytic subunit α C-terminally tagged by monomeric Venus
Resource information
  A portion of this plasmid was derived from a plasmid made by: G. Stan McKnight, University of Washington
Terms and licenses: Academic/Nonprofit Terms; Industry Terms: Not Available to Industry
How to cite: pCDNA3_PKA-CαN (K8,9R)-mVenus was a gift from Haining Zhong (Addgene plasmid # 168498 ; http://n2t.net/addgene:168498 ; RRID:Addgene_168498)
