[The description below was written by a language model from this plasmid's Addgene catalogue record and pLannotate feature annotations shown in this document.]
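Description:
pCDNA3_PKA-CαN (K8,9R)-mVenus is a mammalian expression plasmid built on the pcDNA3 backbone, with a sequenced length of about 6.3 kb. It is maintained in E. coli through a high-copy ColE1/pUC-type origin and selected with ampicillin via the β-lactamase gene and its native promoter. An f1 origin is also present, which allows single-stranded DNA production. For selection in mammalian cells the backbone carries a neomycin phosphotransferase gene driven by the SV40 enhancer/early promoter and terminated by the SV40 polyadenylation signal. This cassette would permit G418 selection of stable transfectants, although the record does not say it was used this way. Small annotated fragments (bom, lac promoter/operator, lacI, ble, a short HIV-1 LTR-like match) appear to be backbone remnants or short similarity hits rather than functional parts.

The expression cassette uses the human CMV immediate-early enhancer and promoter and the bovine growth hormone polyadenylation signal, with flanking T7 and SP6 promoters typical of pcDNA3. The open reading frame encodes the N-terminal 47 residues of mouse PKA catalytic subunit α (Prkaca), carrying lysine-to-arginine substitutions at positions 8 and 9. A short linker region joins it at its C terminus to mVenus, the yellow fluorescent protein with the monomerizing A206K mutation. Placing the tag at the C terminus leaves the PKA N terminus free. This matters because the associated study concerns myristoylation-dependent association of PKA catalytic subunits with the plasma membrane in neurons. The construct therefore serves as a fluorescent reporter for imaging how this N-terminal fragment localizes in cells. The K8,9R mutant presumably tests the contribution of these two residues to that localization, though the record does not state the specific rationale.
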