Features (pLannotate 1.2.2; 22 found; start..end, strand, type, name):
     28..80      -  misc_feature   bom (fragment): basis of mobility region from pBR322
    235..614     +  enhancer       CMV enhancer: human cytomegalovirus immediate early enhancer
    615..818     +  promoter       CMV promoter: human cytomegalovirus (CMV) immediate early promoter
    814..847     +  LTR            5' LTR (truncated) (fragment): truncated 5' long terminal repeat (LTR) from HIV-1
    863..881     +  promoter       T7 promoter: promoter for bacteriophage T7 RNA polymerase
    907..1047    +  CDS            Prkaca (fragment): KAPCA_MOUSE - Also known as Pkaca. Experimental evidence at protein level: Swiss-Prot protein existence level 1. [Isoform 2]: Phosphorylates and activates ABL1 in sperm flagellum to promote spermatozoa capacitation. From Mus musculus (Mouse).
   1082..1797    +  CDS            mVenus (fragment): Venus YFP with monomerizing A206K mutation (Nagai et al., 2002; Kremers et al., 2006) mammalian codon-optimized
   1834..1852    -  promoter       SP6 promoter: promoter for bacteriophage SP6 RNA polymerase
   1878..2102    +  polyA_signal   bGH poly(A) signal: bovine growth hormone polyadenylation signal
   2106..2127    +  promoter       SV40 promoter (fragment): SV40 enhancer and early promoter
   2148..2576    +  rep_origin     f1 ori (sequence partly withheld): f1 bacteriophage origin of replication; arrow indicates direction of (+) strand synthesis
   2590..2919    +  promoter       SV40 promoter: SV40 enhancer and early promoter
   2986..3777    +  CDS            neo: KKA2_KLEPN - Also known as kan, nptII. Experimental evidence at protein level: Swiss-Prot protein existence level 1. Resistance to kanamycin, neomycin, paromomycin, ribostamycin, butirosin and gentamicin B. From Klebsiella pneumoniae.
   3801..3959    +  CDS            ble (fragment): BLE_KLEPN - Experimental evidence at protein level: Swiss-Prot protein existence level 1. Binding protein with a strong affinity to the bleomycin family of antibiotics. Binds to CL990; an antimitotic-antibiotic compound. From Klebsiella pneumoniae.
   3954..4075    +  polyA_signal   SV40 poly(A) signal: SV40 polyadenylation signal
   4148..4164    -  protein_bind   lac operator: The lac repressor binds to the lac operator to inhibit transcription in E. coli. This inhibition can be relieved by adding lactose or isopropyl-β-D-thiogalactopyranoside (IPTG). lac repressor encoded by lacI
   4172..4202    -  promoter       lac promoter: promoter for the E. coli lac operon
   4217..4238    -  protein_bind   CAP binding site: CAP binding activates transcription in the presence of cAMP. E. coli catabolite activator protein
   4251..4343    -  CDS            lacI (fragment): lac repressor; lacI; The lac repressor binds to the lac operator to inhibit transcription in E. coli. This inhibition can be relieved by adding lactose or isopropyl-β-D-thiogalactopyranoside (IPTG).
   4526..5114    -  rep_origin     ori: high-copy-number ColE1/pMB1/pBR322/pUC origin of replication
   5285..6145    -  CDS            AmpR: β-lactamase; bla; confers resistance to ampicillin, carbenicillin, and related antibiotics
   6146..6250    -  promoter       AmpR promoter: bla
>Addgene plasmid #168498 | pCDNA3_PKA-CαN (K8,9R)-mVenus | addgene full sequence | sequence record 332635 | Addgene NGS Result
GACGGATCGGGAGATCTCCCGATCCCCTATGGTGCACTCTCAGTACAATCTGCTCTGATGCCGCATAGTT
AAGCCAGTATCTGCTCCCTGCTTGTGTGTTGGAGGTCGCTGAGTAGTGCGCGAGCAAAATTTAAGCTACA
ACAAGGCAAGGCTTGACCGACAATTGCATGAAGAATCTGCTTAGGGTTAGGCGTTTTGCGCTGCTTCGCG
ATGTACGGGCCAGATATACGCGTTGACATTGATTATTGACTAGTTATTAATAGTAATCAATTACGGGGTC
ATTAGTTCATAGCCCATATATGGAGTTCCGCGTTACATAACTTACGGTAAATGGCCCGCCTGGCTGACCG
CCCAACGACCCCCGCCCATTGACGTCAATAATGACGTATGTTCCCATAGTAACGCCAATAGGGACTTTCC
ATTGACGTCAATGGGTGGAGTATTTACGGTAAACTGCCCACTTGGCAGTACATCAAGTGTATCATATGCC
AAGTACGCCCCCTATTGACGTCAATGACGGTAAATGGCCCGCCTGGCATTATGCCCAGTACATGACCTTA
TGGGACTTTCCTACTTGGCAGTACATCTACGTATTAGTCATCGCTATTACCATGGTGATGCGGTTTTGGC
AGTACATCAATGGGCGTGGATAGCGGTTTGACTCACGGGGATTTCCAAGTCTCCACCCCATTGACGTCAA
TGGGAGTTTGTTTTGGCACCAAAATCAACGGGACTTTCCAAAATGTCGTAACAACTCCGCCCCATTGACG
CAAATGGGCGGTAGGCGTGTACGGTGGGAGGTCTATATAAGCAGAGCTCTCTGGCTAACTAGAGAACCCA
CTGCTTACTGGCTTATCGAAATTAATACGACTCACTATAGGGAGACCCAAGCTTGCGGCCGCTACCATGG
GCAACGCCGCCGCCGCCAGGAGAGGCAGCGAGCAGGAGAGCGTGAAAGAGTTCCTAGCCAAAGCCAAGGA
AGATTTCCTGAAAAAATGGGAGACCCCTTCTCAGAATACAGCCCAGTTGGATCAGTTTGATAGAATCATC
GATTATGATGTTCCTGATTATGCAAGCTTAATGAGCAAGGGCGAGGAGCTGTTCACCGGGGTGGTGCCCA
TCCTGGTCGAGCTGGACGGCGACGTAAACGGCCACAAGTTCAGCGTGTCCGGCGAGGGCGAGGGCGATGC
CACCTACGGCAAGCTGACCCTGAAGCTGATCTGCACCACCGGCAAGCTGCCCGTGCCCTGGCCCACCCTC
GTGACCACCCTGGGCTACGGCCTGCAGTGCTTCGCCCGCTACCCCGACCACATGAAGCAGCACGACTTCT
TCAAGTCCGCCATGCCCGAAGGCTACGTCCAGGAGCGCACCATCTTCTTCAAGGACGACGGCAACTACAA
GACCCGCGCCGAGGTGAAGTTCGAGGGCGACACCCTGGTGAACCGCATCGAGCTGAAGGGCATCGACTTC
AAGGAGGACGGCAACATCCTGGGGCACAAGCTGGAGTACAACTACAACAGCCACAACGTCTATATCACCG
CCGACAAGCAGAAGAACGGCATCAAGGCCAACTTCAAGATCCGCCACAACATCGAGGACGGCGGCGTGCA
GCTCGCCGACCACTACCAGCAGAACACCCCCATCGGCGACGGCCCCGTGCTGCTGCCCGACAACCACTAC
CTGAGCTACCAGTCCAAGCTGAGCAAAGACCCCAACGAGAAGCGCGATCACATGGTCCTGCTGGAGTTCG
TGACCGCCGCCGGGATCACTCTCGGCATGGACGAGCTGTACAAGTAAGAATTCAAGGCCTCTCGAGCCTC
TAGAGGGCCCTATTCTATAGTGTCACCTAAATGCTAGAGCTCGCTGATCAGCCTCGACTGTGCCTTCTAG
TTGCCAGCCATCTGTTGTTTGCCCCTCCCCCGTGCCTTCCTTGACCCTGGAAGGTGCCACTCCCACTGTC
CTTTCCTAATAAAATGAGGAAATTGCATCGCATTGTCTGAGTAGGTGTCATTCTATTCTGGGGGGTGGGG
TGGGGCAGGACAGCAAGGGGGAGGATTGGGAAGACAATAGCAGGCATGCTGGGGATGCGGTGGGCTCTAT
GGCTTCTGAGGCGGAAAGAACCAGCTGGGGCTCTAGGGGGTATCCCC
[124 nt withheld, positions 2148-2271]
C
[91 nt withheld, positions 2273-2363]
A
[49 nt withheld, positions 2365-2413]
CCTTTGACGTTGGAGTCCACGTTCTTT
[37 nt withheld, positions 2441-2477]
ACCCTATCTCGGTCTATTCTTTTGATTTATAAGGGATTTTGCCGATTTCGGCCTATTGGTTAAAAAATGA
GCTGATTTAACAAAAATTTAACGCGAATTAATTCTGTGGAATGTGTGTCAGTTAGGGTGTGGAAAGTCCC
CAGGCTCCCCAGCAGGCAGAAGTATGCAAAGCATGCATCTCAATTAGTCAGCAACCAGGTGTGGAAAGTC
CCCAGGCTCCCCAGCAGGCAGAAGTATGCAAAGCATGCATCTCAATTAGTCAGCAACCATAGTCCCGCCC
CTAACTCCGCCCATCCCGCCCCTAACTCCGCCCAGTTCCGCCCATTCTCCGCCCCATGGCTGACTAATTT
TTTTTATTTATGCAGAGGCCGAGGCCGCCTCTGCCTCTGAGCTATTCCAGAAGTAGTGAGGAGGCTTTTT
TGGAGGCCTAGGCTTTTGCAAAAAGCTCCCGGGAGCTTGTATATCCATTTTCGGATCTGATCAAGAGACA
GGATGAGGATCGTTTCGCATGATTGAACAAGATGGATTGCACGCAGGTTCTCCGGCCGCTTGGGTGGAGA
GGCTATTCGGCTATGACTGGGCACAACAGACAATCGGCTGCTCTGATGCCGCCGTGTTCCGGCTGTCAGC
GCAGGGGCGCCCGGTTCTTTTTGTCAAGACCGACCTGTCCGGTGCCCTGAATGAACTGCAGGACGAGGCA
GCGCGGCTATCGTGGCTGGCCACGACGGGCGTTCCTTGCGCAGCTGTGCTCGACGTTGTCACTGAAGCGG
GAAGGGACTGGCTGCTATTGGGCGAAGTGCCGGGGCAGGATCTCCTGTCATCTCACCTTGCTCCTGCCGA
GAAAGTATCCATCATGGCTGATGCAATGCGGCGGCTGCATACGCTTGATCCGGCTACCTGCCCATTCGAC
CACCAAGCGAAACATCGCATCGAGCGAGCACGTACTCGGATGGAAGCCGGTCTTGTCGATCAGGATGATC
TGGACGAAGAGCATCAGGGGCTCGCGCCAGCCGAACTGTTCGCCAGGCTCAAGGCGCGCATGCCCGACGG
CGAGGATCTCGTCGTGACCCATGGCGATGCCTGCTTGCCGAATATCATGGTGGAAAATGGCCGCTTTTCT
GGATTCATCGACTGTGGCCGGCTGGGTGTGGCGGACCGCTATCAGGACATAGCGTTGGCTACCCGTGATA
TTGCTGAAGAGCTTGGCGGCGAATGGGCTGACCGCTTCCTCGTGCTTTACGGTATCGCCGCTCCCGATTC
GCAGCGCATCGCCTTCTATCGCCTTCTTGACGAGTTCTTCTGAGCGGGACTCTGGGGTTCGAAATGACCG
ACCAAGCGACGCCCAACCTGCCATCACGAGATTTCGATTCCACCGCCGCCTTCTATGAAAGGTTGGGCTT
CGGAATCGTTTTCCGGGACGCCGGCTGGATGATCCTCCAGCGCGGGGATCTCATGCTGGAGTTCTTCGCC
CACCCCAACTTGTTTATTGCAGCTTATAATGGTTACAAATAAAGCAATAGCATCACAAATTTCACAAATA
AAGCATTTTTTTCACTGCATTCTAGTTGTGGTTTGTCCAAACTCATCAATGTATCTTATCATGTCTGTAT
ACCGTCGACCTCTAGCTAGAGCTTGGCGTAATCATGGTCATAGCTGTTTCCTGTGTGAAATTGTTATCCG
CTCACAATTCCACACAACATACGAGCCGGAAGCATAAAGTGTAAAGCCTGGGGTGCCTAATGAGTGAGCT
AACTCACATTAATTGCGTTGCGCTCACTGCCCGCTTTCCAGTCGGGAAACCTGTCGTGCCAGCTGCATTA
ATGAATCGGCCAACGCGCGGGGAGAGGCGGTTTGCGTATTGGGCGCTCTTCCGCTTCCTCGCTCACTGAC
TCGCTGCGCTCGGTCGTTCGGCTGCGGCGAGCGGTATCAGCTCACTCAAAGGCGGTAATACGGTTATCCA
CAGAATCAGGGGATAACGCAGGAAAGAACATGTGAGCAAAAGGCCAGCAAAAGGCCAGGAACCGTAAAAA
GGCCGCGTTGCTGGCGTTTTTCCATAGGCTCCGCCCCCCTGACGAGCATCACAAAAATCGACGCTCAAGT
CAGAGGTGGCGAAACCCGACAGGACTATAAAGATACCAGGCGTTTCCCCCTGGAAGCTCCCTCGTGCGCT
CTCCTGTTCCGACCCTGCCGCTTACCGGATACCTGTCCGCCTTTCTCCCTTCGGGAAGCGTGGCGCTTTC
TCATAGCTCACGCTGTAGGTATCTCAGTTCGGTGTAGGTCGTTCGCTCCAAGCTGGGCTGTGTGCACGAA
CCCCCCGTTCAGCCCGACCGCTGCGCCTTATCCGGTAACTATCGTCTTGAGTCCAACCCGGTAAGACACG
ACTTATCGCCACTGGCAGCAGCCACTGGTAACAGGATTAGCAGAGCGAGGTATGTAGGCGGTGCTACAGA
GTTCTTGAAGTGGTGGCCTAACTACGGCTACACTAGAAGAACAGTATTTGGTATCTGCGCTCTGCTGAAG
CCAGTTACCTTCGGAAAAAGAGTTGGTAGCTCTTGATCCGGCAAACAAACCACCGCTGGTAGCGGTGGTT
TTTTTGTTTGCAAGCAGCAGATTACGCGCAGAAAAAAAGGATCTCAAGAAGATCCTTTGATCTTTTCTAC
GGGGTCTGACGCTCAGTGGAACGAAAACTCACGTTAAGGGATTTTGGTCATGAGATTATCAAAAAGGATC
TTCACCTAGATCCTTTTAAATTAAAAATGAAGTTTTAAATCAATCTAAAGTATATATGAGTAAACTTGGT
CTGACAGTTACCAATGCTTAATCAGTGAGGCACCTATCTCAGCGATCTGTCTATTTCGTTCATCCATAGT
TGCCTGACTCCCCGTCGTGTAGATAACTACGATACGGGAGGGCTTACCATCTGGCCCCAGTGCTGCAATG
ATACCGCGAGACCCACGCTCACCGGCTCCAGATTTATCAGCAATAAACCAGCCAGCCGGAAGGGCCGAGC
GCAGAAGTGGTCCTGCAACTTTATCCGCCTCCATCCAGTCTATTAATTGTTGCCGGGAAGCTAGAGTAAG
TAGTTCGCCAGTTAATAGTTTGCGCAACGTTGTTGCCATTGCTACAGGCATCGTGGTGTCACGCTCGTCG
TTTGGTATGGCTTCATTCAGCTCCGGTTCCCAACGATCAAGGCGAGTTACATGATCCCCCATGTTGTGCA
AAAAAGCGGTTAGCTCCTTCGGTCCTCCGATCGTTGTCAGAAGTAAGTTGGCCGCAGTGTTATCACTCAT
GGTTATGGCAGCACTGCATAATTCTCTTACTGTCATGCCATCCGTAAGATGCTTTTCTGTGACTGGTGAG
TACTCAACCAAGTCATTCTGAGAATAGTGTATGCGGCGACCGAGTTGCTCTTGCCCGGCGTCAATACGGG
ATAATACCGCGCCACATAGCAGAACTTTAAAAGTGCTCATCATTGGAAAACGTTCTTCGGGGCGAAAACT
CTCAAGGATCTTACCGCTGTTGAGATCCAGTTCAATGTAACCCACTCGTGCACCCAACTGATCTTCAGCA
TCTTTTACTTTCACCAGCGTTTCTGGGTGAGCAAAAACAGGAAGGCAAAATGCCGCAAAAAAGGGAATAA
GGGCGACACGGAAATGTTGAATACTCATACTCTTCCTTTTTCAATATTATTGAAGCATTTATCAGGGTTA
TTGTCTCATGAGCGGATACATATTTGAATGTATTTAGAAAAATAAACAAATAGGGGTTCCGCGCACATTT
CCCCGAAAAGTGCCACCTGACGTC
